>Addgene plasmid #152251 | pGBW-m4133937 | depositor full sequence | sequence record 295263 | Full Sequence
CACCATGGTTGGGGCTTGTGTTCTTTGCAATTCACAGACTTCATTAAGATGTGGTGCTTGCATACGTAGA
CCATTCTTATGTTGTAAATGCTGTTACGACCATGTCATATCAACATCACATAAATTAGTCTTGTCTGTTA
ATCCGTATGTTTGCAATGCTCCAGGTTGTGATGTCACAGATGTGACTCAACTTTACTTAGGAGGTATGAG
CTATTATTGTAAATCACATAAACCACCCATTAGTTTTCCATTGTGTGCTAATGGACAAGTTTTTGGTTTA
TATAAAAATACATGTGTTGGTAGCGATAATGTTACTGACTTTAATGCAATTGCAACATGTGACTGGACAA
ATGCTGGTGATTACATTTTAGCTAACACCTGTACTGAAAGACTCAAGCTTTTTGCAGCAGAAACGCTCAA
AGCTACTGAGGAGACATTTAAACTGTCTTATGGTATTGCTACTGTACGTGAAGTGCTGTCTGACAGAGAA
TTACATCTTTCATGGGAAGTTGGTAAACCTAGACCACCACTTAACCGAAATTATGTCTTTACTGGTTATC
GTGTAACTAAAAACAGTAAAGTACAAATAGGAGAGTACACCTTTGAAAAAGGTGACTATGGTGATGCTGT
TGTTTACCGAGGTACAACAACTTACAAATTAAATGTTGGTGATTATTTTGTGCTGACATCACATACAGTA
ATGCCATTAAGTGCACCTACACTAGTGCCACAAGAGCACTATGTTAGAATTACTGGCTTATACCCAACAC
TCAATATCTCAGATGAGTTTTCTAGCAATGTTGCAAATTATCAAAAGGTTGGTATGCAAAAGTATTCTAC
ACTCCAGGGACCACCTGGTACTGGTAAGAGTCATTTTGCTATTGGCCTAGCTCTCTACTACCCTTCTGCT
CGCATAGTGTATACAGCTTGCTCTCATGCCGCTGTTGATGCACTATGTGAGAAGGCATTAAAATATTTGC
CTATAGATAAATGTAGTAGAATTATACCTGCACGTGCTCGTGTAGAGTGTTTTGATAAATTCAAAGTGAA
TTCAACATTAGAACAGTATGTCTTTTGTACTGTAAATGCATTGCCTGAGACGACAGCAGATATAGTTGTC
TTTGATGAAATTTCAATGGCCACAAATTATGATTTGAGTGTTGTCAATGCCAGATTACGTGCTAAGCACT
ATGTGTACATTGGCGACCCTGCTCAATTACCTGCACCACGCACATTGCTAACTAAGGGCACACTAGAACC
AGAATATTTCAATTCAGTGTGTAGACTTATGAAAACTATAGGTCCAGACATGTTCCTCGGAACTTGTCGG
CGTTGTCCTGCTGAAATTGTTGACACTGTGAGTGCTTTGGTTTATGATAATAAGCTTAAAGCACATAAAG
ACAAATCAGCTCAATGCTTTAAAATGTTTTATAAGGGTGTTATCACGCATGATGTTTCATCTGCAATTAA
CAGGCCACAAATAGGCGTGGTAAGAGAATTCCTTACACGTAACCCTGCTTGGAGAAAAGCTGTCTTTATT
TCACCTTATAATTCACAGAATGCTGTAGCCTCAAAGATTTTGGGACTACCAACTCAAACTGTTGATTCAT
CACAGGGCTCAGAATATGACTATGTCATATTCACTCAAACCACTGAAACAGCTCACTCTTGTAATGTAAA
CAGATTTAATGTTGCTATTACCAGAGCAAAAGTAGGCATACTTTGCATAATGTCTGATAGAGACCTTTAT
GACAAGTTGCAATTTACAAGTCTTGAAATTCCACGTAGGAATGTGGCAACTTTAGAAAACCTTTACTTTC
AGTCGAAAGAAACCGCGGCAGCTAAGTTCGAGAGGCAGCACATGGACAGTTAAGCTAGCTTGACTGACTG
AGATACAGCGTACCTTCAGCTCACAGACATGATAAGATACATTGATGAGTTTGGACAAACCACAACTAGA
ATGCAGTGAAAAAAATGCTTTATTTGTGAAATTTGTGATGCTATTGCTTTATTTGTAACCATTATAAGCT
GCAATAAACAAGTTAACAACAACAATTGCATTCATTTTATGTTTCAGGTTCAGGGGGAGGTGTGGGAGGT
TTTTTAAAGCAAGTAAAACCTCTACAAATGTGGTATTGGCCCATCTCTATCGGTATCGTAGCATAACCCC
TTGGGGCCTCTAAACGGGTCTTGAGGGGTTTTTTGTGCCCCTCGGGCCGGATTGCTATCTACCGGCATTG
GCGCAGAAAAAAATGCCTGATGCGACGCTGCGCGTCTTATACTCCCACATATGCCAGATTCAGCAACGGA
TACGGCTTCCCCAACTTGCCCACTTCCATACGTGTCCTCCTTACCAGAAATTTATCCTTAAGGTCGTCAG
CTATCCTGCAGGCGATCTCTCGATTTCGATCAAGACATTCCTTTAATGGTCTTTTCTGGACACCACTAGG
GGTCAGAAGTAGTTCATCAAACTTTCTTCCCTCCCTAATCTCATTGGTTACCTTGGGCTATCGAAACTTA
ATTAACCAGTCAAGTCAGCTACTTGGCGAGATCGACTTGTCTGGGTTTCGACTACGCTCAGAATTGCGTC
AGTCAAGTTCGATCTGGTCCTTGCTATTGCACCCGTTCTCCGATTACGAGTTTCATTTAAATCATGTGAG
CAAAAGGCCAGCAAAAGGCCAGGAACCGTAAAAAGGCCGCGTTGCTGGCGTTTTTCCATAGGCTCCGCCC
CCCTGACGAGCATCACAAAAATCGACGCTCAAGTCAGAGGTGGCGAAACCCGACAGGACTATAAAGATAC
CAGGCGTTTCCCCCTGGAAGCTCCCTCGTGCGCTCTCCTGTTCCGACCCTGCCGCTTACCGGATACCTGT
CCGCCTTTCTCCCTTCGGGAAGCGTGGCGCTTTCTCATAGCTCACGCTGTAGGTATCTCAGTTCGGTGTA
GGTCGTTCGCTCCAAGCTGGGCTGTGTGCACGAACCCCCCGTTCAGCCCGACCGCTGCGCCTTATCCGGT
AACTATCGTCTTGAGTCCAACCCGGTAAGACACGACTTATCGCCACTGGCAGCAGCCACTGGTAACAGGA
TTAGCAGAGCGAGGTATGTAGGCGGTGCTACAGAGTTCTTGAAGTGGTGGCCTAACTACGGCTACACTAG
AAGAACAGTATTTGGTATCTGCGCTCTGCTGAAGCCAGTTACCTTCGGAAAAAGAGTTGGTAGCTCTTGA
TCCGGCAAACAAACCACCGCTGGTAGCGGTGGTTTTTTTGTTTGCAAGCAGCAGATTACGCGCAGAAAAA
AAGGATCTCAAGAAGATCCTTTGATCTTTTCTACGGGGTCTGACGCTCAGTGGAACGAAAACTCACGTTA
AGGGATTTTGGTCATGAGATTATCAAAAAGGATCTTCACCTAGATCCTTTTAAATTAAAAATGAAGTTTT
AAATCAATCTAAAGTATATATGAGTAAACTTGGTCTGACAGTTACCAATGCTTAATCAGTGAGGCACCTA
TCTCAGCGATCTGTCTATTTCGTTCATCCATAGTTGCATTTAAATTTCCGAACTCTCCAAGGCCCTCGTC
GGAAAATCTTCAAACCTTTCGTCCGATCCATCTTGCAGGCTACCTCTCGAACGAACTATCGCAAGTCTCT
TGGCCGGCCTTGCGCCTTGGCTATTGCTTGGCAGCGCCTATCGCCAGGTATTACTCCAATCCCGAATATC
CGAGATCGGGATCACCCGAGAGAAGTTCAACCTACATCCTCAATCCCGATCTATCCGAGATCCGAGGAAT
ATCGAAATCGGGGCGCGCCTGGTGTACCGAGAACGATCCTCTCAGTGCGAGTCTCGACGATCCATATCGT
TGCTTGGCAGTCAGCCAGTCGGAATCCAGCTTGGGACCCAGGAAGTCCAATCGTCAGATATTGTACTCAA
GCCTGGTCACGGCAGCGTACCGATCTGTTTAAACCTAGATATTGATAGTCTGATCGGTCAACGTATAATC
GAGTCCTAGCTTTTGCAAACATCTATCAAGAGACAGGATCAGCAGGAGGCTTTCGCATGAGTATTCAACA
TTTCCGTGTCGCCCTTATTCCCTTTTTTGCGGCATTTTGCCTTCCTGTTTTTGCTCACCCAGAAACGCTG
GTGAAAGTAAAAGATGCTGAAGATCAGTTGGGTGCGCGAGTGGGTTACATCGAACTGGATCTCAACAGCG
GTAAGATCCTTGAGAGTTTTCGCCCCGAAGAACGCTTTCCAATGATGAGCACTTTTAAAGTTCTGCTATG
TGGCGCGGTATTATCCCGTATTGACGCCGGGCAAGAGCAACTCGGTCGCCGCATACACTATTCTCAGAAT
GACTTGGTTGAGTATTCACCAGTCACAGAAAAGCATCTTACGGATGGCATGACAGTAAGAGAATTATGCA
GTGCTGCCATAACCATGAGTGATAACACTGCGGCCAACTTACTTCTGACAACGATTGGAGGACCGAAGGA
GCTAACCGCTTTTTTGCACAACATGGGGGATCATGTAACTCGCCTTGATCGTTGGGAACCGGAGCTGAAT
GAAGCCATACCAAACGACGAGCGTGACACCACGATGCCTGTAGCAATGGCAACAACCTTGCGTAAACTAT
TAACTGGCGAACTACTTACTCTAGCTTCCCGGCAACAGTTGATAGACTGGATGGAGGCGGATAAAGTTGC
AGGACCACTTCTGCGCTCGGCCCTTCCGGCTGGCTGGTTTATTGCTGATAAATCTGGAGCCGGTGAGCGT
GGGTCTCGCGGTATCATTGCAGCACTGGGGCCAGATGGTAAGCCCTCCCGTATCGTAGTTATCTACACGA
CGGGGAGTCAGGCAACTATGGATGAACGAAATAGACAGATCGCTGAGATAGGTGCCTCACTGATTAAGCA
TTGGTAACCGATTCTAGGTGCATTGGCGCAGAAAAAAATGCCTGATGCGACGCTGCGCGTCTTATACTCC
CACATATGCCAGATTCAGCAACGGATACGGCTTCCCCAACTTGCCCACTTCCATACGTGTCCTCCTTACC
AGAAATTTATCCTTAAGATCCCGAATCGTTTAAACTCGACTCTGGCTCTATCGAATCTCCGTCGTTTCGA
GCTTACGCGAACAGCCGTGGCGCTCATTTGCTCGTCGGGCATCGAATCTCGTCAGCTATCGTCAGCTTAC
CTTTTTGGCAGCGATCGCGGCTCCCGACATCTTGGACCATTAGCTCCACAGGTATCTTCTTCCCTCTAGT
GGTCATAACAGCAGCTTCAGCTACCTCTCAATTCAAAAAACCCCTCAAGACCCGTTTAGAGGCCCCAAGG
GGTTATGCTATCAATCGTTGCGTTACACACACAAAAAACCAACACACATCCATCTTCGATGGATAGCGAT
TTTATTATCTAACTGCTGATCGAGTGTAGCCAGATCTAGTAATCAATTACGGGGTCATTAGTTCATAGCC
CATATATGGAGTTCCGCGTTACATAACTTACGGTAAATGGCCCGCCTGGCTGACCGCCCAACGACCCCCG
CCCATTGACGTCAATAATGACGTATGTTCCCATAGTAACGCCAATAGGGACTTTCCATTGACGTCAATGG
GTGGAGTATTTACGGTAAACTGCCCACTTGGCAGTACATCAAGTGTATCATATGCCAAGTACGCCCCCTA
TTGACGTCAATGACGGTAAATGGCCCGCCTGGCATTATGCCCAGTACATGACCTTATGGGACTTTCCTAC
TTGGCAGTACATCTACGTATTAGTCATCGCTATTACCATGCTGATGCGGTTTTGGCAGTACATCAATGGG
CGTGGATAGCGGTTTGACTCACGGGGATTTCCAAGTCTCCACCCCATTGACGTCAATGGGAGTTTGTTTT
GGCACCAAAATCAACGGGACTTTCCAAAATGTCGTAACAACTCCGCCCCATTGACGCAAATGGGCGGTAG
GCGTGTACGGTGGGAGGTCTATATAAGCAGAGCTGGTTTAGTGAACCGTCAGATCAGATCTTTGTCGATC
CTACCATCCACTCGACACACCCGCCAGCGGCCGC
Features (pLannotate 1.2.2; 16 found; start..end, strand, type, name):
      8..1807    +  CDS            rep (fragment): R1AB_SARS - Experimental evidence at protein level: Swiss-Prot protein existence level 1. [2'-O-methyltransferase]: Methyltransferase that mediates mRNA cap 2'-O-ribose methylation to the 5'-cap structure of viral mRNAs. N7-methyl guanosine cap is a prerequisite for binding of nsp16. Therefore plays an essential role in viral mRNAs cap methylation which is essential to evade immune system. From Severe acute respiratory syndrome coronavirus (SARS-CoV).
   1923..2044    -  polyA_signal   SV40 poly(A) signal: SV40 polyadenylation signal
   2067..2136    -  CDS            large T antigen (fragment): large T antigen from SV40 (simian virus 40)
   2159..2205    +  terminator     T7 terminator: transcription terminator for bacteriophage T7 RNA polymerase
   2235..2371    +  terminator     rrnG terminator: transcription terminator from the E. coli ribosomal RNA rrnG operon (Albrechtsen et al., 1991)
   2416..2487    +  misc_feature   3' β-globin insulator: insulator downstream of the human β-globin locus (Farrell et al., 2002)
   2713..3301    -  rep_origin     ori: high-copy-number ColE1/pMB1/pBR322/pUC origin of replication
   3473..3537    -  CDS            bla(M) (fragment): β-lactamase lacking the signal sequence; bla(M); allows cytosolic expression of β-lactamase
   4047..4907    +  CDS            AmpR: β-lactamase; bla; confers resistance to ampicillin, carbenicillin, and related antibiotics
   4920..5056    +  terminator     rrnG terminator: transcription terminator from the E. coli ribosomal RNA rrnG operon (Albrechtsen et al., 1991)
   5208..5279    +  misc_feature   5' β-globin insulator: insulator upstream of the human β-globin locus (Farrell et al., 2002)
   5284..5330    -  terminator     T7 terminator: transcription terminator for bacteriophage T7 RNA polymerase
   5348..5396    -  polyA_signal   poly(A) signal: synthetic polyadenylation signal
   5477..5780    +  enhancer       CMV enhancer: human cytomegalovirus immediate early enhancer
   5853..5870    -  promoter       CMV promoter (fragment): human cytomegalovirus (CMV) immediate early promoter
   5933..5984    +  promoter       CMVd2 promoter: truncated human cytomegalovirus (CMV) immediate early promoter that yields moderately reduced expression relative to the full-length promoter
