[The description below was written by a language model from this plasmid's Addgene catalogue record and pLannotate feature annotations shown in this document.]
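Description:
pGBW-m4133937 is a mammalian expression plasmid built on the pTwist_CMV_6 backbone that carries the wild-type coding sequence for the SARS-CoV-2 helicase, a mature cleavage product of the ORF1ab replicase polyprotein. It is propagated in E. coli as a high-copy plasmid through a ColE1/pUC-type origin and is selected with ampicillin via the AmpR β-lactamase gene. The record lists no mammalian selection marker, which suggests transient transfection rather than stable line generation.

The roughly 1.8 kb insert sits at the start of the 6,054 nt circular sequence. The automated annotation matches it to a fragment of the SARS-CoV replicase polyprotein; the 2'-O-methyltransferase text attached to that hit is generic to the polyprotein database entry and does not describe this fragment, which the catalogue identifies as the helicase. Transcription is driven by CMV immediate early elements located just upstream across the plasmid origin point, annotated as the CMV enhancer plus promoter segments, including a match to a truncated CMVd2 form. An SV40 polyadenylation signal is annotated downstream of the insert, although on the opposite strand.

According to the catalogue, the backbone supplies a C-terminal TEV-cleavable S-tag, which would allow detection or affinity capture of the protein followed by tag removal. These tag elements are not annotated individually in the feature table. The expression unit and the bacterial maintenance region are flanked by β-globin insulator sequences, T7 and rrnG terminators, and a synthetic poly(A) signal, which are standard parts for limiting transcriptional read-through between modules. The plasmid is intended for producing the viral helicase in mammalian cells; the record does not name any more specific application.
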