Addgene plasmid #152251: pGBW-m4133937
Purpose: Mammalian expression plasmid for SARS-CoV-2 helicase
Depositing lab: Ginkgo Bioworks & Benjie Chen. Depositing organization: Ginkgo Bioworks.
Backbone
  Vector backbone: pTwist_CMV_6
  Backbone size w/o insert (bp): 4180
  Vector type: Mammalian Expression
Growth in bacteria
  Bacterial resistance: Ampicillin, 100 μg/mL
  Growth temperature: 37°C
  Growth strain: DH5alpha
  Copy number: High Copy
Gene/Insert
  Gene/Insert name: SARS-CoV-2 helicase
  Species: Severe acute respiratory syndrome coronavirus 2
  Insert size (bp): 1796
  Mutation: wt
  Entrez Gene: ORF1ab (a.k.a. GU280_gp01)
  Promoter: CMV
  Tag / fusion protein: Cleavable TEV;S-tag (C terminal on backbone)
  Cloning method: Unknown
Resource information
  A portion of this plasmid was derived from a plasmid made by: GinkgoBioworks
Depositor comments: NCBI reference sequence: YP_009725308.1
How to cite: pGBW-m4133937 was a gift from Ginkgo Bioworks & Benjie Chen (Addgene plasmid # 152251 ; http://n2t.net/addgene:152251 ; RRID:Addgene_152251)
